Addgene plasmid #32780: p3xFLAG-TYR
Depositing lab: Ruth Halaban. Publication: Coexpression of wild-type tyrosinase enhances maturation of temperature-sensitive tyrosinase mutants. Halaban R, Cheng E, Hebert DN. J Invest Dermatol. 2002 Aug;119(2):481-8. 10.1046/j.1523-1747.2002.01824.x PubMed 12190874.
Backbone
  Vector backbone: p3xFLAG-CMV-14
  Backbone manufacturer: Sigma
  Backbone size w/o insert (bp): 6300
  Vector type: Mammalian Expression
  Selectable markers: Neomycin (select with G418)
Growth in bacteria
  Bacterial resistance: Ampicillin, 100 μg/mL
  Growth temperature: 37°C
  Growth strain: DH5alpha
  Copy number: High Copy
Gene/Insert
  Gene/Insert name: Tyrosinase
  Species: H. sapiens (human)
  Entrez Gene: TYR (a.k.a. ATN, CMM8, OCA1, OCA1A, OCAIA, SHEP3)
  Promoter: CMV
  Tag / fusion protein: 3xFLAG (C terminal on backbone)
  Cloning method: Restriction Enzyme; 5′ cloning site HindIII (not destroyed); 3′ cloning site KpnI (not destroyed)
  Sequencing primers: 5′ CMV forward
Terms and licenses: Academic/Nonprofit Terms; Industry Terms: Not Available to Industry
How to cite: p3xFLAG-TYR was a gift from Ruth Halaban (Addgene plasmid # 32780 ; http://n2t.net/addgene:32780 ; RRID:Addgene_32780)
