[The description below was written by a language model from this plasmid's Addgene catalogue record.]
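Description:
p3xFLAG-TYR is a mammalian expression plasmid built on the commercial p3xFLAG-CMV-14 backbone (about 6.3 kb without insert). It carries the human tyrosinase (TYR) coding sequence, cloned by restriction digestion between the HindIII and KpnI sites, both of which were preserved. It is maintained as a high-copy plasmid in E. coli under ampicillin selection. It also has a neomycin resistance marker, so stably transfected mammalian cells can be selected with G418. No feature table accompanies the record, so details such as the origin of replication, polyadenylation signal and the promoter driving the neomycin marker are not stated.

Transcription of the insert is driven by the CMV promoter, a strong constitutive viral promoter active in a wide range of mammalian cell lines. The backbone supplies a 3xFLAG epitope fused in frame to the C terminus of tyrosinase. This leaves the N terminus of the protein free and provides a sensitive handle for detection or immunoprecipitation with anti-FLAG antibodies. Tyrosinase is the key enzyme of melanin synthesis, and TYR mutations underlie oculocutaneous albinism type 1, as the gene aliases in the record reflect.

The associated study examined how coexpression of wild-type tyrosinase affects the maturation of temperature-sensitive tyrosinase mutants. An epitope-tagged version such as this one would allow one tyrosinase species to be distinguished from another coexpressed in the same cells. The record does not say explicitly whether the insert is wild-type or carries a mutation, although no mutation is listed.
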