>Addgene plasmid #32780 | p3xFLAG-TYR | addgene partial sequence | sequence record 38975 | hGHpA-R
ATACCACCCCCCTCCACCCCATAATATTATAGAAGGACACCTAGTTCAGACAAAATGATGCAACTTAATT
TTATTAGGACAAGGCTGGTGGGCACTGGAGTGGCAACTTCCAGGGCCAGGAGAGGCACTGGGGAGGGGTC
ACAGGGATGCCACCCGGGATCACTACTTGTCATCGTCATCCTTGTAGTCGATGTCATGATCTTTATAATC
ACCGTCATGGTCTTTGTAGTCAGCCCGGGATCCTCTAGAGTCGACTGGTACCGTCGACTGCAGATGGCTC
TGATACAAGCTGTGGTAATCCTCTTTCTCCATGAGGAGTGGCTGCTTTTCTTCAGGAAGCTGCTTTCTCT
TGTGACGACACAGCAAGCTCACAAGCCCTGCCAGCAGGGCAGTGAGGACGGCCCCTACCATCGCCGCCCC
AAGGAGCCATGACCAGATCCGACTCGCTTGTTCCAAATAGGACTTAATGTAGTCTTGAAAAGAGTCTGGG
TCTGAATCTTGTAGATAGCTATAGTCATAGCCCAGATCTTTGGATGAAATAAAGAAATCACCATTTCTGT
ACAGTGGTATAAAAGGAACCATGTAGGATTCCCGGTTATGTCCAATGGGTGCATTGGCTTCTGGATAAAC
TTCTTGAAGAGGACGGTGCCTTCGGAGCCACT
